Addgene plasmid #246396: pUC19_PHF1_KO_BSD_donor
Purpose: PHF1 KO donor plasmid with blasticidin resistance
Depositing lab: Yicheng Long. Depositing organization: Cornell University. Publication: Distinct specificity and functions of PRC2 subcomplexes in human stem cells and cardiac differentiation. Much C, Rajkumar SM, Chen L, Cohen JM, Gade AR, Pitt GS, Long Y. Mol Cell. 2025 Aug 7:S1097-2765(25)00615-X. doi: 10.1016/j.molcel.2025.07.014. PubMed 40803325.
Backbone
  Vector backbone: pUC19
  Vector type: Mammalian Expression
  Selectable markers: Blasticidin
Growth in bacteria
  Bacterial resistance: Ampicillin, 100 μg/mL
  Growth temperature: 37°C
  Growth strain: DH5alpha
  Copy number: High Copy
Gene/Insert
  Gene/Insert name: PHF1
  Species: H. sapiens (human)
  Mutation: KO
  Entrez Gene: PHF1 (a.k.a. MTF2L2, PCL1, PHF2, TDRD19C, hPHF1)
  Cloning method: Gibson Cloning
Terms and licenses: Academic/Nonprofit Terms; Industry Terms: Not Available to Industry
How to cite: pUC19_PHF1_KO_BSD_donor was a gift from Yicheng Long (Addgene plasmid # 246396 ; http://n2t.net/addgene:246396 ; RRID:Addgene_246396)
