[The description below was written by a language model from this plasmid's Addgene catalogue record and pLannotate feature annotations shown in this document.]
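Description:
pUC19_PHF1_KO_BSD_donor is a 6.0 kb homology-directed repair donor built by Gibson assembly in the pUC19 backbone, designed to knock out the human PHF1 gene (also called PCL1), which encodes a Polycomb-like accessory protein that binds H3K36me3 and recruits PRC2. It is propagated in E. coli as a high-copy plasmid through the pUC/ColE1-type origin, with selection by the AmpR β-lactamase gene. Remnants of the pUC19 lacZα/lac promoter region flank the insert.

The payload sits between two stretches of PHF1 genomic sequence, which presumably act as the left and right homology arms. The annotation software recognises PHF1 coding fragments on each side. It matches the downstream one to the mouse orthologue, probably because of sequence conservation, since the record lists the insert as human. Short hits to NANOGNB and C9orf85 within the upstream region are probably spurious matches in intronic or repetitive sequence.

Immediately after the upstream PHF1 fragment comes a transcriptional stop module of three tandem SV40 poly(A) signals followed by a bGH poly(A) signal. This module would prematurely terminate the endogenous PHF1 transcript once integrated. Downstream is a selection cassette flanked by two loxP sites in the same orientation, in which the human PGK promoter drives blasticidin S deaminase (BSD) and a bGH poly(A) signal ends the transcript. The cassette allows blasticidin selection of correctly targeted mammalian cells and can later be excised with Cre.

The record does not describe the nuclease or guide RNA used with this donor. The associated publication concerns PRC2 subcomplex function in human stem cells and cardiac differentiation, which suggests the plasmid was used to generate PHF1-null lines in that setting.
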