Features (pLannotate 1.2.2; 23 found; start..end, strand, type, name):
    137..236     +  misc_feature   bom (fragment): basis of mobility region from pBR322
    242..399     -  CDS            lacZα (fragment): LacZα fragment of β-galactosidase; lacZ fragment
    621..713     +  CDS            NANOGNB (fragment): NANGN_HUMAN - Experimental evidence at transcript level: Swiss-Prot protein existence level 2. From Homo sapiens (Human).
    727..894     -  CDS            C9orf85 (fragment): CI085_HUMAN - Experimental evidence at protein level: Swiss-Prot protein existence level 1. From Homo sapiens (Human).
   1001..1150    +  CDS            PHF1 (fragment): PHF1_HUMAN - Also known as PCL1. Experimental evidence at protein level: Swiss-Prot protein existence level 1. Polycomb group (PcG) that specifically binds histone H3 trimethylated at 'Lys-36' (H3K36me3) and recruits the PRC2 complex. Involved in DNA damage response and is recruited at double-strand breaks (DSBs). Acts by binding to H3K36me3, a mark for transcriptional activation, and recruiting the PRC2 complex: it is however unclear whether recruitment of the PRC2 complex to H3K36me3 leads to enhance or inhibit H3K27me3 methylation mediated by the PRC2 complex. According to some reports, PRC
   1172..1293    +  polyA_signal   SV40 poly(A) signal: SV40 polyadenylation signal
   1294..1415    +  polyA_signal   SV40 poly(A) signal: SV40 polyadenylation signal
   1416..1537    +  polyA_signal   SV40 poly(A) signal: SV40 polyadenylation signal
   1540..1651    +  polyA_signal   bGH poly(A) signal: bovine growth hormone polyadenylation signal
   1754..1787    -  protein_bind   loxP: Cre-mediated recombination occurs in the 8-bp core sequence (GCATACAT). Cre recombinase
   1788..2298    +  promoter       hPGK promoter: human phosphoglycerate kinase 1 promoter
   2308..2706    +  CDS            BSD: blasticidin S deaminase; Aspergillus terreus BSD; confers resistance to blasticidin
   2747..2971    +  polyA_signal   bGH poly(A) signal: bovine growth hormone polyadenylation signal
   2972..3005    -  protein_bind   loxP: Cre-mediated recombination occurs in the 8-bp core sequence (GCATACAT). Cre recombinase
   3094..3381    +  CDS            Phf1 (fragment): PHF1_MOUSE - Also known as Plc1, Tctex-3, Tctex3. Experimental evidence at protein level: Swiss-Prot protein existence level 1. Polycomb group (PcG) that specifically binds histone H3 trimethylated at 'Lys-36' (H3K36me3) and recruits the PRC2 complex. Involved in DNA damage response and is recruited at double-strand breaks (DSBs). Acts by binding to H3K36me3, a mark for transcriptional activation, and recruiting the PRC2 complex: it is however unclear whether recruitment of the PRC2 complex to H3K36me3 leads to enhance or inhibit H3K27me3 methylation mediated by the PRC2 complex. According to
   3804..3820    -  protein_bind   lac operator: The lac repressor binds to the lac operator to inhibit transcription in E. coli. This inhibition can be relieved by adding lactose or isopropyl-β-D-thiogalactopyranoside (IPTG). lac repressor encoded by lacI
   3828..3858    -  promoter       lac promoter: promoter for the E. coli lac operon
   3873..3894    -  protein_bind   CAP binding site: CAP binding activates transcription in the presence of cAMP. E. coli catabolite activator protein
   3907..3999    -  CDS            lacI (fragment): lac repressor; lacI; The lac repressor binds to the lac operator to inhibit transcription in E. coli. This inhibition can be relieved by adding lactose or isopropyl-β-D-thiogalactopyranoside (IPTG).
   4182..4770    -  rep_origin     ori: high-copy-number ColE1/pMB1/pBR322/pUC origin of replication
   4941..5801    -  CDS            AmpR: β-lactamase; bla; confers resistance to ampicillin, carbenicillin, and related antibiotics
   5802..5906    -  promoter       AmpR promoter: bla
   6001..35      +  CDS            rop (fragment) (across the origin): Rop protein, which maintains plasmids at low copy number; rop
>Addgene plasmid #246396 | pUC19_PHF1_KO_BSD_donor | addgene full sequence | sequence record 489759 | Addgene NGS Result
TCGCGCGTTTCGGTGATGACGGTGAAAACCTCTGACACATGCAGCTCCCGGAGACGGTCACAGCTTGTCT
GTAAGCGGATGCCGGGAGCAGACAAGCCCGTCAGGGCGCGTCAGCGGGTGTTGGCGGGTGTCGGGGCTGG
CTTAACTATGCGGCATCAGAGCAGATTGTACTGAGAGTGCACCATATGCGGTGTGAAATACCGCACAGAT
GCGTAAGGAGAAAATACCGCATCAGGCGCCATTCGCCATTCAGGCTGCGCAACTGTTGGGAAGGGCGATC
GGTGCGGGCCTCTTCGCTATTACGCCAGCTGGCGAAAGGGGGATGTGCTGCAAGGCGATTAAGTTGGGTA
ACGCCAGGGTTTTCCCAGTCACGACGTTGTAAAACGACGGCCAGTGAATTCGAGCTCTGGAAGCTGGGAA
ACTAGCAACTAGGTTTGGGGTCGGGGGGAGGGCTGTTAGTTACCGAGAGGAGAGCCAGTCACTAGAGTTG
GAAGAGGACTCAAAAAGCTGGTGATGGGTGCCCAGTGGTTTCCTATCAAGGTGTCTCAGGGATTTGGAGA
TGGGGGCACAGATACTTCATTCTTGATGGCAAAATAGGCAAAGAAAATGGGGAGGCTGGCCGGGCCCGGT
GGCTCACGCCTGTAATCCCAGCACTTTGGGAAGCTGAGGTGGGTGGATCATGAGGTCAGGAGTTCGAGAC
CAGTTTGGCCAACATGGCCAACACCTCATCTCTACTAAAAATACAAAAATTAGCCAGGCATGGTGGCATG
CGCCTGTAATCCCACCTACTTGGGAGACTGAGGCAGGAGAATTGCCTGAACCCGGGAGGTGGAGGTTGCA
GTGAGCCAAGATTGTGCCACTGCACTCTGGCCTGGGCGACAGAGCAAAACTCCATCTCAGGAAAAAAAAA
AAAAAAAGAAAAAGAAAATGGGGAAGGTTTCTCAGCATTCATAACCTTCTCCTCCCCATTTCTTTTCTGG
CTAGGCCCCCCCAGGATGCAATGGCGCAGCCCCCCCGGCTGAGCCGCTCTGGTGCCTCCTCACTTTGGGA
CCCAGCTTCTCCTGCTCCCACCTCTGGCCCCAGGCCTCGGCTTTGGGAGGGTCAAGATGTGCTGGCCAGA
TGGACTGATGGGCTGCTATACTTGGGTACCACCTTTGAACAATCAGGTACCAACTTGTTTATTGCAGCTT
ATAATGGTTACAAATAAAGCAATAGCATCACAAATTTCACAAATAAAGCATTTTTTTCACTGCATTCTAG
TTGTGGTTTGTCCAAACTCATCAATGTATCTTAAACTTGTTTATTGCAGCTTATAATGGTTACAAATAAA
GCAATAGCATCACAAATTTCACAAATAAAGCATTTTTTTCACTGCATTCTAGTTGTGGTTTGTCCAAACT
CATCAATGTATCTTAAACTTGTTTATTGCAGCTTATAATGGTTACAAATAAAGCAATAGCATCACAAATT
TCACAAATAAAGCATTTTTTTCACTGCATTCTAGTTGTGGTTTGTCCAAACTCATCAATGTATCTTAGAC
TGTGCCTTCTAGTTGCCAGCCATCTGTTGTTTGCCCCTCCCCCGTGCCTTCCTTGACCCTGGAAGGTGCC
ACTCCCACTGTCCTTTCCTAATAAAATGAGGAAATTGCATCGCATTGTCTGAGTAGGTGTCATTCTATTC
TGGGGGGTGGGGTGGGGCAGGACAGCAAGGGGGAGGATTGGGAAGAGAATAGCAGGCATGCGGCCGCGAT
ATCATAACTTCGTATAATGTATGCTATACGAAGTTATGGGGTTGGGGTTGCGCCTTTTCCAAGGCAGCCC
TGGGTTTGCGCAGGGACGCGGCTGCTCTGGGCGTGGTTCCGGGAAACGCAGCGGCGCCGACCCTGGGTCT
CGCACATTCTTCACGTCCGTTCGCAGCGTCACCCGGATCTTCGCCGCTACCCTTGTGGGCCCCCCGGCGA
CGCTTCCTGCTCCGCCCCTAAGTCGGGAAGGTTCCTTGCGGTTCGCGGCGTGCCGGACGTGACAAACGGA
AGCCGCACGTCTCACTAGTACCCTCGCAGACGGACAGCGCCAGGGAGCAATGGCAGCGCGCCGACCGCGA
TGGGCTGTGGCCAATAGCGGCTGCTCAGCAGGGCGCGCCGAGAGCAGCGGCCGGGAAGGGGCGGTGCGGG
AGGCGGGGTGTGGGGCGGTAGTGTGGGCCCTGTTCCTGCCCGCGCGGTGTTCCGCATTCTGCAAGCCTCC
GGAGCGCACGTCGGCAGTCGGCTCCCTCGTTGACCGAATCACCGACCTCTCTCCCCAGCAATTCACCATG
GCCAAGCCTTTGTCTCAAGAAGAATCCACCCTCATTGAAAGAGCAACGGCTACAATCAACAGCATCCCCA
TCTCTGAAGACTACAGCGTCGCCAGCGCAGCTCTCTCTAGCGACGGCCGCATCTTCACTGGTGTCAATGT
ATATCATTTTACTGGGGGACCTTGTGCAGAACTCGTGGTGCTGGGCACTGCTGCTGCTGCGGCAGCTGGC
AACCTGACTTGTATCGTCGCGATCGGAAATGAGAACAGGGGCATCTTGAGCCCCTGCGGACGGTGCCGAC
AGGTGCTTCTCGATCTGCATCCTGGGATCAAAGCCATAGTGAAGGACAGTGATGGACAGCCGACGGCAGT
TGGGATTCGTGAATTGCTGCCCTCTGGTTATGTGTGGGAGGGCTAAGCTGACTCGAGTCTAGACCAATTG
GTTTAAACCCTGCAGGCTGTGCCTTCTAGTTGCCAGCCATCTGTTGTTTGCCCCTCCCCCGTGCCTTCCT
TGACCCTGGAAGGTGCCACTCCCACTGTCCTTTCCTAATAAAATGAGGAAATTGCATCGCATTGTCTGAG
TAGGTGTCATTCTATTCTGGGGGGTGGGGTGGGGCAGGACAGCAAGGGGGAGGATTGGGAAGACAATAGC
AGGCATGCTGGGGATGCGGTGGGCTCTATGGATAACTTCGTATAATGTATGCTATACGAAGTTATCCTAG
GGTAAGACCTTCTACCTCTGACCTTCTTCCTAGTTCCCTTATCTAATTCTGGTTCCCATTTCATCCTGTT
TGCTCACCCATTCCAGGTGGACAGTGCTAGGGAGGTGTGTCTGGTCCAGTTTGAGGATGATTCGCAGTTT
CTGGTTCTATGGAAAGACATTAGCCCTGGTAAGACTCTAGAGACCTGAGATTGCACATCCCATGGAAAAC
AAACCTGGCCTAGAGGGGCAGAAAGAGACTTAAAGGCAGGCCCTGTGACACTGTGTTCTCTCACAGCTGC
CCTCCCTGGAGAGGAACTCCTCTGTTGTGTCTGTCGCTCTGAGACTGTGGTCCCTGGGAACCGGCTGGTC
AGCTGTGAGAAGTGTCGCCATGGTGAGAGGGCAGGTCACCTGAATGGTCCAGCTTGCTCTTCCCTCCAGG
ATGGTCTCTATATCACCTGTCCTGGCCTTAGTCCCCAAGCCACTGCTCTGGCCAGGCTGCTTAGCCTTAT
CTTAGTCCTCATCCGCTTTCAGCCCAGGGAGAAGCAGCCATGGAAAGGGGTGGTATAACCTTTGCAGGCA
GAAGATGGTTTAAATGCATCCTTTTCTAACCATATGACCTCGGACAAGTCCCTTAACCTCTAGGAGCCTC
AGTTCCCTGACTTGTAAAATAAGGATAATGCACCCCCTCATCAAGACCATGGTCAGGGATTAAATGAGAT
GGGTAAAGACTATTCCTGTCCCAATACCAAGCACACACAGGTATGCAATAAAAGCTTGGCGTAATCATGG
TCATAGCTGTTTCCTGTGTGAAATTGTTATCCGCTCACAATTCCACACAACATACGAGCCGGAAGCATAA
AGTGTAAAGCCTGGGGTGCCTAATGAGTGAGCTAACTCACATTAATTGCGTTGCGCTCACTGCCCGCTTT
CCAGTCGGGAAACCTGTCGTGCCAGCTGCATTAATGAATCGGCCAACGCGCGGGGAGAGGCGGTTTGCGT
ATTGGGCGCTCTTCCGCTTCCTCGCTCACTGACTCGCTGCGCTCGGTCGTTCGGCTGCGGCGAGCGGTAT
CAGCTCACTCAAAGGCGGTAATACGGTTATCCACAGAATCAGGGGATAACGCAGGAAAGAACATGTGAGC
AAAAGGCCAGCAAAAGGCCAGGAACCGTAAAAAGGCCGCGTTGCTGGCGTTTTTCCATAGGCTCCGCCCC
CCTGACGAGCATCACAAAAATCGACGCTCAAGTCAGAGGTGGCGAAACCCGACAGGACTATAAAGATACC
AGGCGTTTCCCCCTGGAAGCTCCCTCGTGCGCTCTCCTGTTCCGACCCTGCCGCTTACCGGATACCTGTC
CGCCTTTCTCCCTTCGGGAAGCGTGGCGCTTTCTCATAGCTCACGCTGTAGGTATCTCAGTTCGGTGTAG
GTCGTTCGCTCCAAGCTGGGCTGTGTGCACGAACCCCCCGTTCAGCCCGACCGCTGCGCCTTATCCGGTA
ACTATCGTCTTGAGTCCAACCCGGTAAGACACGACTTATCGCCACTGGCAGCAGCCACTGGTAACAGGAT
TAGCAGAGCGAGGTATGTAGGCGGTGCTACAGAGTTCTTGAAGTGGTGGCCTAACTACGGCTACACTAGA
AGAACAGTATTTGGTATCTGCGCTCTGCTGAAGCCAGTTACCTTCGGAAAAAGAGTTGGTAGCTCTTGAT
CCGGCAAACAAACCACCGCTGGTAGCGGTGGTTTTTTTGTTTGCAAGCAGCAGATTACGCGCAGAAAAAA
AGGATCTCAAGAAGATCCTTTGATCTTTTCTACGGGGTCTGACGCTCAGTGGAACGAAAACTCACGTTAA
GGGATTTTGGTCATGAGATTATCAAAAAGGATCTTCACCTAGATCCTTTTAAATTAAAAATGAAGTTTTA
AATCAATCTAAAGTATATATGAGTAAACTTGGTCTGACAGTTACCAATGCTTAATCAGTGAGGCACCTAT
CTCAGCGATCTGTCTATTTCGTTCATCCATAGTTGCCTGACTCCCCGTCGTGTAGATAACTACGATACGG
GAGGGCTTACCATCTGGCCCCAGTGCTGCAATGATACCGCGAGACCCACGCTCACCGGCTCCAGATTTAT
CAGCAATAAACCAGCCAGCCGGAAGGGCCGAGCGCAGAAGTGGTCCTGCAACTTTATCCGCCTCCATCCA
GTCTATTAATTGTTGCCGGGAAGCTAGAGTAAGTAGTTCGCCAGTTAATAGTTTGCGCAACGTTGTTGCC
ATTGCTACAGGCATCGTGGTGTCACGCTCGTCGTTTGGTATGGCTTCATTCAGCTCCGGTTCCCAACGAT
CAAGGCGAGTTACATGATCCCCCATGTTGTGCAAAAAAGCGGTTAGCTCCTTCGGTCCTCCGATCGTTGT
CAGAAGTAAGTTGGCCGCAGTGTTATCACTCATGGTTATGGCAGCACTGCATAATTCTCTTACTGTCATG
CCATCCGTAAGATGCTTTTCTGTGACTGGTGAGTACTCAACCAAGTCATTCTGAGAATAGTGTATGCGGC
GACCGAGTTGCTCTTGCCCGGCGTCAATACGGGATAATACCGCGCCACATAGCAGAACTTTAAAAGTGCT
CATCATTGGAAAACGTTCTTCGGGGCGAAAACTCTCAAGGATCTTACCGCTGTTGAGATCCAGTTCGATG
TAACCCACTCGTGCACCCAACTGATCTTCAGCATCTTTTACTTTCACCAGCGTTTCTGGGTGAGCAAAAA
CAGGAAGGCAAAATGCCGCAAAAAAGGGAATAAGGGCGACACGGAAATGTTGAATACTCATACTCTTCCT
TTTTCAATATTATTGAAGCATTTATCAGGGTTATTGTCTCATGAGCGGATACATATTTGAATGTATTTAG
AAAAATAAACAAATAGGGGTTCCGCGCACATTTCCCCGAAAAGTGCCACCTGACGTCTAAGAAACCATTA
TTATCATGACATTAACCTATAAAAATAGGCGTATCACGAGGCCCTTTCGTC
